Addgene plasmid #121332: pUC57-Kan_FR13_00143751
Purpose: Level 0 Golden-Gate compatible vector
Depositing lab: Sophien Kamoun. Depositing organization: Sainsbury Laboratory, Norwich. Publication: A Clone Resource of Magnaporthe oryzae Effectors That Share Sequence and Structural Similarities Across Host-Specific Lineages. Petit-Houdenot Y, Langner T, Harant A, Win J, Kamoun S. Mol Plant Microbe Interact. 2020 Aug;33(8):1032-1035. doi: 10.1094/MPMI-03-20-0052-A. Epub 2020 Jun 22. PubMed 32460610.
Backbone
  Vector backbone: pUC57-Kan
  Backbone size w/o insert (bp): 2626
  Vector type: Golden Gate
  Selectable markers: lacZ
Growth in bacteria
  Bacterial resistance: Kanamycin, 50 μg/mL
  Growth temperature: 37°C
  Growth strain: DH5alpha
  Copy number: High Copy
Gene/Insert
  Gene/Insert name: FR13_00143751
  Mutation: Magnaporthe oryzae
  Cloning method: Restriction Enzyme; 5′ cloning site EcoRV (unknown if destroyed); 3′ cloning site EcoRV (unknown if destroyed)
  Sequencing primers: 5′ M13Fw; 3′ M13Rv
Terms and licenses: Academic/Nonprofit Terms; Industry Terms: Not Available to Industry
How to cite: pUC57-Kan_FR13_00143751 was a gift from Sophien Kamoun (Addgene plasmid # 121332 ; http://n2t.net/addgene:121332 ; RRID:Addgene_121332)
