[The description below was written by a language model from this plasmid's Addgene catalogue record and pLannotate feature annotations shown in this document.]
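Description:
pUC57-Kan_FR13_00143751 is a small, high-copy E. coli cloning plasmid that serves as a Level 0 module for Golden Gate assembly. It is built on the pUC57-Kan backbone (2,626 bp without insert; the full sequence is 2,847 nt). It replicates from a ColE1/pUC-type origin and is selected with kanamycin through an aph(3')-Ia aminoglycoside phosphotransferase gene, which the annotation places downstream of the bla (AmpR) promoter. The feature table also picks up short remnants of bom, rop and lacI, which are backbone leftovers rather than functional elements.

The payload is FR13_00143751, a sequence from the blast fungus Magnaporthe oryzae; the organism name is entered in the record's mutation field. The associated publication describes a clone collection of M. oryzae effectors that share sequence and structural similarity across host-specific lineages, so this plasmid appears to be one entry in that resource. The insert was placed at the EcoRV site of the polylinker and can be sequenced from the flanking M13 forward and reverse primer sites. It is not annotated in the feature table, but it presumably lies in the unannotated gap between the lacZα fragment and the lac operator, promoter and CAP binding site. This position fits the listing of lacZ as a screening marker, since the insert would interrupt lacZα.

The record does not state the insert length, the Type IIS enzyme or the overhangs that define the module, and it lists no expression promoter, tag or terminator for a fungal or plant host. The plasmid is therefore best regarded as a storage and donor vector from which the effector sequence is released and assembled into higher-level Golden Gate constructs for functional studies.
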