Features (pLannotate 1.2.2; 10 found; start..end, strand, type, name):
    137..236     +  misc_feature   bom (fragment): basis of mobility region from pBR322
    242..399     -  CDS            lacZα (fragment): LacZα fragment of β-galactosidase; lacZ fragment
    695..711     -  protein_bind   lac operator: The lac repressor binds to the lac operator to inhibit transcription in E. coli. This inhibition can be relieved by adding lactose or isopropyl-β-D-thiogalactopyranoside (IPTG). lac repressor encoded by lacI
    719..749     -  promoter       lac promoter: promoter for the E. coli lac operon
    764..785     -  protein_bind   CAP binding site: CAP binding activates transcription in the presence of cAMP. E. coli catabolite activator protein
    798..890     -  CDS            lacI (fragment): lac repressor; lacI; The lac repressor binds to the lac operator to inhibit transcription in E. coli. This inhibition can be relieved by adding lactose or isopropyl-β-D-thiogalactopyranoside (IPTG).
   1073..1661    -  rep_origin     ori: high-copy-number ColE1/pMB1/pBR322/pUC origin of replication
   1832..2647    -  CDS            KanR: aminoglycoside phosphotransferase; aph(3')-Ia; confers resistance to kanamycin in bacteria or G418 (Geneticin®) in eukaryotes
   2648..2752    -  promoter       AmpR promoter: bla
   2847..35      +  CDS            rop (fragment) (across the origin): Rop protein, which maintains plasmids at low copy number; rop
>Addgene plasmid #121332 | pUC57-Kan_FR13_00143751 | depositor full sequence | sequence record 238152 | pUC57-Kan_FR13_00143751 sequence 2847 bps
TCGCGCGTTTCGGTGATGACGGTGAAAACCTCTGACACATGCAGCTCCCGGAGACGGTCACAGCTTGTCT
GTAAGCGGATGCCGGGAGCAGACAAGCCCGTCAGGGCGCGTCAGCGGGTGTTGGCGGGTGTCGGGGCTGG
CTTAACTATGCGGCATCAGAGCAGATTGTACTGAGAGTGCACCATATGCGGTGTGAAATACCGCACAGAT
GCGTAAGGAGAAAATACCGCATCAGGCGCCATTCGCCATTCAGGCTGCGCAACTGTTGGGAAGGGCGATC
GGTGCGGGCCTCTTCGCTATTACGCCAGCTGGCGAAAGGGGGATGTGCTGCAAGGCGATTAAGTTGGGTA
ACGCCAGGGTTTTCCCAGTCACGACGTTGTAAAACGACGGCCAGTGAATTGACGCGTATTGGGATGGAAC
TTGGTCTCTAAGCTCAACACCATTCAGAATGTGGAGTACCCAAAACTCTAAATGGTGGATTCATACCATC
ACATTCAGCTTTACAACCAGCACCAGCTCTACAAGTATAACCAGCAATAGTTTTATCATCACCACCTTCT
TTCAACATTTCAGTACCTCTTGGAGTATTACCTTCCCAAACAGTAACATGACATTCCCACATTAGAGACC
AAGTTCATCCCAATGGCGCGCCGAGCTTGGCTCGAGCATGGTCATAGCTGTTTCCTGTGTGAAATTGTTA
TCCGCTCACAATTCCACACAACATACGAGCCGGAAGCATAAAGTGTAAAGCCTGGGGTGCCTAATGAGTG
AGCTAACTCACATTAATTGCGTTGCGCTCACTGCCCGCTTTCCAGTCGGGAAACCTGTCGTGCCAGCTGC
ATTAATGAATCGGCCAACGCGCGGGGAGAGGCGGTTTGCGTATTGGGCGCTCTTCCGCTTCCTCGCTCAC
TGACTCGCTGCGCTCGGTCGTTCGGCTGCGGCGAGCGGTATCAGCTCACTCAAAGGCGGTAATACGGTTA
TCCACAGAATCAGGGGATAACGCAGGAAAGAACATGTGAGCAAAAGGCCAGCAAAAGGCCAGGAACCGTA
AAAAGGCCGCGTTGCTGGCGTTTTTCCATAGGCTCCGCCCCCCTGACGAGCATCACAAAAATCGACGCTC
AAGTCAGAGGTGGCGAAACCCGACAGGACTATAAAGATACCAGGCGTTTCCCCCTGGAAGCTCCCTCGTG
CGCTCTCCTGTTCCGACCCTGCCGCTTACCGGATACCTGTCCGCCTTTCTCCCTTCGGGAAGCGTGGCGC
TTTCTCATAGCTCACGCTGTAGGTATCTCAGTTCGGTGTAGGTCGTTCGCTCCAAGCTGGGCTGTGTGCA
CGAACCCCCCGTTCAGCCCGACCGCTGCGCCTTATCCGGTAACTATCGTCTTGAGTCCAACCCGGTAAGA
CACGACTTATCGCCACTGGCAGCAGCCACTGGTAACAGGATTAGCAGAGCGAGGTATGTAGGCGGTGCTA
CAGAGTTCTTGAAGTGGTGGCCTAACTACGGCTACACTAGAAGAACAGTATTTGGTATCTGCGCTCTGCT
GAAGCCAGTTACCTTCGGAAAAAGAGTTGGTAGCTCTTGATCCGGCAAACAAACCACCGCTGGTAGCGGT
GGTTTTTTTGTTTGCAAGCAGCAGATTACGCGCAGAAAAAAAGGATCTCAAGAAGATCCTTTGATCTTTT
CTACGGGGTCTGACGCTCAGTGGAACGAAAACTCACGTTAAGGGATTTTGGTCATGAGATTATCAAAAAG
GATCTTCACCTAGATCCTTTTAAATTAAAAATGAAGTTTTAAATCAATCTAAAGTATATATGAGTAAACT
TGGTCTGACAGTTAGAAAAACTCATCGAGCATCAAATGAAACTGCAATTTATTCATATCAGGATTATCAA
TACCATATTTTTGAAAAAGCCGTTTCTGTAATGAAGGAGAAAACTCACCGAGGCAGTTCCATAGGATGGC
AAGATCCTGGTATCGGTCTGCGATTCCGACTCGTCCAACATCAATACAACCTATTAATTTCCCCTCGTCA
AAAATAAGGTTATCAAGTGAGAAATCACCATGAGTGACGACTGAATCCGGTGAGAATGGCAAAAGTTTAT
GCATTTCTTTCCAGACTTGTTCAACAGGCCAGCCATTACGCTCGTCATCAAAATCACTCGCATCAACCAA
ACCGTTATTCATTCGTGATTGCGCCTGAGCGAGACGAAATACGCGATCGCTGTTAAAAGGACAATTACAA
ACAGGAATCGAATGCAACCGGCGCAGGAACACTGCCAGCGCATCAACAATATTTTCACCTGAATCAGGAT
ATTCTTCTAATACCTGGAATGCTGTTTTCCCAGGGATCGCAGTGGTGAGTAACCATGCATCATCAGGAGT
ACGGATAAAATGCTTGATGGTCGGAAGAGGCATAAATTCCGTCAGCCAGTTTAGTCTGACCATCTCATCT
GTAACATCATTGGCAACGCTACCTTTGCCATGTTTCAGAAACAACTCTGGCGCATCGGGCTTCCCATACA
ATCGATAGATTGTCGCACCTGATTGCCCGACATTATCGCGAGCCCATTTATACCCATATAAATCAGCATC
CATGTTGGAATTTAATCGCGGCCTAGAGCAAGACGTTTCCCGTTGAATATGGCTCATACTCTTCCTTTTT
CAATATTATTGAAGCATTTATCAGGGTTATTGTCTCATGAGCGGATACATATTTGAATGTATTTAGAAAA
ATAAACAAATAGGGGTTCCGCGCACATTTCCCCGAAAAGTGCCACCTGACGTCTAAGAAACCATTATTAT
CATGACATTAACCTATAAAAATAGGCGTATCACGAGGCCCTTTCGTC
