>Addgene plasmid #121332 | pUC57-Kan_FR13_00143751 | depositor partial sequence | sequence record 230916 | FR13_00143751
TTGGTCTCTAATGTGGGAATGTCATGTTACTGTTTGGGAAGGTAATACTCCAAGAGGTACTGAAATGTTG
AAAGAAGGTGGTGATGATAAAACTATTGCTGGTTATACTTGTAGAGCTGGTGCTGGTTGTAAAGCTGAAT
GTGATGGTATGAATCCACCATTTAGAGTTTTGGGTACTCCACATTCTGAATGGTGTTGAGCTTAGAGACC
AA
