>Addgene plasmid #121332 | pUC57-Kan_FR13_00143751 | depositor partial sequence | sequence record 230917 | empty_vector
TCGCGCGTTTCGGTGATGACGGTGAAAACCTCTGACACATGCAGCTCCCGGAGACGGTCACAGCTTGTCT
GTAAGCGGATGCCGGGAGCAGACAAGCCCGTCAGGGCGCGTCAGCGGGTGTTGGCGGGTGTCGGGGCTGG
CTTAACTATGCGGCATCAGAGCAGATTGTACTGAGAGTGCACCATATGCGGTGTGAAATACCGCACAGAT
GCGTAAGGAGAAAATACCGCATCAGGCGCCATTCGCCATTCAGGCTGCGCAACTGTTGGGAAGGGCGATC
GGTGCGGGCCTCTTCGCTATTACGCCAGCTGGCGAAAGGGGGATGTGCTGCAAGGCGATTAAGTTGGGTA
ACGCCAGGGTTTTCCCAGTCACGACGTTGTAAAACGACGGCCAGTGAATTGACGCGTATTGGGATATCCC
AATGGCGCGCCGAGCTTGGCTCGAGCATGGTCATAGCTGTTTCCTGTGTGAAATTGTTATCCGCTCACAA
TTCCACACAACATACGAGCCGGAAGCATAAAGTGTAAAGCCTGGGGTGCCTAATGAGTGAGCTAACTCAC
ATTAATTGCGTTGCGCTCACTGCCCGCTTTCCAGTCGGGAAACCTGTCGTGCCAGCTGCATTAATGAATC
GGCCAACGCGCGGGGAGAGGCGGTTTGCGTATTGGGCGCTCTTCCGCTTCCTCGCTCACTGACTCGCTGC
GCTCGGTCGTTCGGCTGCGGCGAGCGGTATCAGCTCACTCAAAGGCGGTAATACGGTTATCCACAGAATC
AGGGGATAACGCAGGAAAGAACATGTGAGCAAAAGGCCAGCAAAAGGCCAGGAACCGTAAAAAGGCCGCG
TTGCTGGCGTTTTTCCATAGGCTCCGCCCCCCTGACGAGCATCACAAAAATCGACGCTCAAGTCAGAGGT
GGCGAAACCCGACAGGACTATAAAGATACCAGGCGTTTCCCCCTGGAAGCTCCCTCGTGCGCTCTCCTGT
TCCGACCCTGCCGCTTACCGGATACCTGTCCGCCTTTCTCCCTTCGGGAAGCGTGGCGCTTTCTCATAGC
TCACGCTGTAGGTATCTCAGTTCGGTGTAGGTCGTTCGCTCCAAGCTGGGCTGTGTGCACGAACCCCCCG
TTCAGCCCGACCGCTGCGCCTTATCCGGTAACTATCGTCTTGAGTCCAACCCGGTAAGACACGACTTATC
GCCACTGGCAGCAGCCACTGGTAACAGGATTAGCAGAGCGAGGTATGTAGGCGGTGCTACAGAGTTCTTG
AAGTGGTGGCCTAACTACGGCTACACTAGAAGAACAGTATTTGGTATCTGCGCTCTGCTGAAGCCAGTTA
CCTTCGGAAAAAGAGTTGGTAGCTCTTGATCCGGCAAACAAACCACCGCTGGTAGCGGTGGTTTTTTTGT
TTGCAAGCAGCAGATTACGCGCAGAAAAAAAGGATCTCAAGAAGATCCTTTGATCTTTTCTACGGGGTCT
GACGCTCAGTGGAACGAAAACTCACGTTAAGGGATTTTGGTCATGAGATTATCAAAAAGGATCTTCACCT
AGATCCTTTTAAATTAAAAATGAAGTTTTAAATCAATCTAAAGTATATATGAGTAAACTTGGTCTGACAG
TTAGAAAAACTCATCGAGCATCAAATGAAACTGCAATTTATTCATATCAGGATTATCAATACCATATTTT
TGAAAAAGCCGTTTCTGTAATGAAGGAGAAAACTCACCGAGGCAGTTCCATAGGATGGCAAGATCCTGGT
ATCGGTCTGCGATTCCGACTCGTCCAACATCAATACAACCTATTAATTTCCCCTCGTCAAAAATAAGGTT
ATCAAGTGAGAAATCACCATGAGTGACGACTGAATCCGGTGAGAATGGCAAAAGTTTATGCATTTCTTTC
CAGACTTGTTCAACAGGCCAGCCATTACGCTCGTCATCAAAATCACTCGCATCAACCAAACCGTTATTCA
TTCGTGATTGCGCCTGAGCGAGACGAAATACGCGATCGCTGTTAAAAGGACAATTACAAACAGGAATCGA
ATGCAACCGGCGCAGGAACACTGCCAGCGCATCAACAATATTTTCACCTGAATCAGGATATTCTTCTAAT
ACCTGGAATGCTGTTTTCCCAGGGATCGCAGTGGTGAGTAACCATGCATCATCAGGAGTACGGATAAAAT
GCTTGATGGTCGGAAGAGGCATAAATTCCGTCAGCCAGTTTAGTCTGACCATCTCATCTGTAACATCATT
GGCAACGCTACCTTTGCCATGTTTCAGAAACAACTCTGGCGCATCGGGCTTCCCATACAATCGATAGATT
GTCGCACCTGATTGCCCGACATTATCGCGAGCCCATTTATACCCATATAAATCAGCATCCATGTTGGAAT
TTAATCGCGGCCTAGAGCAAGACGTTTCCCGTTGAATATGGCTCATACTCTTCCTTTTTCAATATTATTG
AAGCATTTATCAGGGTTATTGTCTCATGAGCGGATACATATTTGAATGTATTTAGAAAAATAAACAAATA
GGGGTTCCGCGCACATTTCCCCGAAAAGTGCCACCTGACGTCTAAGAAACCATTATTATCATGACATTAA
CCTATAAAAATAGGCGTATCACGAGGCCCTTTCGTC
