>Addgene plasmid #121332 | pUC57-Kan_FR13_00143751 | addgene partial sequence | sequence record 238151 | M13-F20 5'-TGTAAAACGACGGCCAGT-3'
TTGGTCTCTAAGCTCAACACCATTCAGAATGTGGAGTACCCAAAACTCTAAATGGTGGATTCATACCATC
ACATTCAGCTTTACAACCAGCACCAGCTCTACAAGTATAACCAGCAATAGTTTTATCATCACCACCTTCT
TTCAACATTTCAGTACCTCTTGGAGTATTACCTTCCCAAACAGTAACATGACATTCCCACATTAGAGACC
AAGTTCATCCCAATGGCGCGCCGAGCTTGGCTCGAGCATGGTCATAGCTGTTTCCTGTGTGAAATTGTTA
TCCGCTCACAATTCCACACAACATACGAGCCGGAAGCATAAAGTGTAAAGCCTGGGGTGCCTAATGAGTG
AGCTAACTCACATTAATTGCGTTGCGCTCACTGCCCGCTTTCCAGTCGGGAAACCTGTCGTGCCAGCTGC
ATTAATGAATCGGCCAACGCGCGGGGAGAGGCGGTTTGCGTATTGGGCGCTCTTCCGCTTCCTCGCTCAC
TGACTCGCTGCGCTCGGTCGTTCGGCTGCGGCGAGCGGTATCAGCTCACTCAAAGGCGGTAATACGGTTA
TCCACAGAATCAGGGGATAACGCAGGAAAGAACATGTGAGCAAAAGGCCAGCAAAAGGCCAGGAACCGTA
AAAAGGCCGCGTTGCTGGCGTTTTTCCATAGGCTCCGCCCCCCTGACGAGCATCACAAAAATCGACGCTC
AAGTCAGAGGTGGCGAAACCCGACAGGACTATAAAGATACCAGGCGTTTCCCCCTGGAAGCTCCCTCGTG
CGCTCTCCTGTTCCGACCCTGCCGCTTACCGGATACCTGTCCGCCTTTCTCCCTTCGGGAAGCGTGGCGC
TTTCTCATAGCTCACGCTGTAGGTATCTCAGTTCGGTGTAGGTCGTTCGCTCCAAGCTGGGCTGTGTGCA
CGAACCCCCCGTTCAGCCCGACCGCTGCGCCTTATCCGGTAACTATCG
